>Addgene plasmid #27389 | pMo168 | addgene full sequence | sequence record 455867 | Addgene NGS Result
GCGGCCACCGGCTGGCTCGCTTCGCTCGGCCCGTGGACAACCCTGCTGGACAAGCTGATGGACAGGCTGC
GCCTGCCCACGAGCTTGACCACAGGGATTGCCCACCGGCTACCCAGCCTTCGACCACATACCCACCGGCT
CCAACTGCGCGGCCTGCGGCCTTGCCCCATCAATTTTTTTAATTTTCTCTGGGGAAAAGCCTCCGGCCTG
CGGCCTGCGCGCTTCGCTTGCCGGTTGGACACCAAGTGGAAGGCGGGTCAAGGCTCGCGCAGCGACCGCG
CAGCGGCTTGGCCTTGACGCGCCTGGAACGACCCAAGCCTATGCGAGTGGGGGCAGTCGAAGGGCGAAGC
CCGCCCGCCTGCCCCCCGAGCCTCACGGCGGCGAGTGCGGGGGTTCCAAGGGGGCAGCGCCACCTTGGGC
AAGGCCGAAGGCCGCGCAGTCGATCAACAAGCCCCGGAGGGGCCACTTTTTGCCGGAGGGGGAGCCGCGC
CGAAGGCGTGGGGGAACCCCGCAGGGGTGCCCTTCTTTGGGCACCAAAGAACTAGATATAGGGCGAAATG
CGAAAGACTTAAAAATCAACAACTTAAAAAAGGGGGGTACGCAACAGCTCATTGCGGCACCCCCCGCAAT
AGCTCATTGCGTAGGTTAAAGAAAATCTGTAATTGACTGCCACTTTTACGCAACGCATAATTGTTGTCGC
GCTGCCGAAAAGTTGCAGCTGATTGCGCATGGTGCCGCAACCGTGCGGCACCCCTACCGCATGGAGATAA
GCATGGCCACGCAGTCCAGAGAAATCGGCATTCAAGCCAAGAACAAGCCCGGTCACTGGGTGCAAACGGA
ACGCAAAGCGCATGAGGCGTGGGCCGGGCTTATTGCGAGGAAACCCACGGCGGCAATGCTGCTGCATCAC
CTCGTGGCGCAGATGGGCCACCAGAACGCCGTGGTGGTCAGCCAGAAGACACTTTCCAAGCTCATCGGAC
GTTCTTTGCGGACGGTCCAATACGCAGTCAAGGACTTGGTGGCCGAGCGCTGGATCTCCGTCGTGAAGCT
CAACGGCCCCGGCACCGTGTCGGCCTACGTGGTCAATGACCGCGTGGCGTGGGGCCAGCCCCGCGACCAG
TTGCGCCTGTCGGTGTTCAGTGCCGCCGTGGTGGTTGATCACGACGACCAGGACGAATCGCTGTTGGGGC
ATGGCGACCTGCGCCGCATCCCGACCCTGTATCCGGGCGAGCAGCAACTACCGACCGGCCCCGGCGAGGA
GCCGCCCAGCCAGCCCGGCATTCCGGGCATGGAACCAGACCTGCCAGCCTTGACCGAAACGGAGGAATGG
GAACGGCGCGGGCAGCAGCGCCTGCCGATGCCCGATGAGCCGTGTTTTCTGGACGATGGCGAGCCGTTGG
AGCCGCCGACACGGGTCACGCTGCCGCGCCGGTAGCACTTGGGTTGCGCAGCAACCCGTAAGTGCGCTGT
TCCAGACTATCGGCTGTAGCCGCCTCGCCGCCCTATACCTTGTCTGCCTCCCCGCGTTGCGTCGCGGTGC
ATGGAGCCGGGCCACCTCGACCTGAATGGAAGCCGGCGGCACCTCGCTAACGGATTCACCGTTTTTATCA
GGCTCTGGGAGGCAGAATAAATGATCATATCGTCAATTATTACCTCCACGGGGAGAGCCTGAGCAAACTG
GCCTCAGGCATTTGAGAAGCACACGGTCACACTGCTTCCGGTAGTCAATAAACCGGTAAACCAGCAATAG
ACATAAGCGGCTATTTAACGACCCTGCCCTGAACCGACGACCGGGTCGAATTTGCTTTCGAATTTCTGCC
ATTCATCCGCTTATTATCACTTATTCAGGCGTAGCACCAGATATCAGGGCCCCGCTAGCCAGATCTTCCC
GGGAAGCTTGAGCTGTTGACCATTAATCATCGGCTCGTATAATGTGTGGAATATCACAGAAGGAGACAGA
ATACTATGAACAAAGGTGTAATGCGACCGGGCCATGTGCAGCTGCGTGTACTGGACATGAGCAAGGCCCT
GGAACACTACGTCGAGTTGCTGGGCCTGATCGAGATGGACCGTGACGACCAGGGCCGTGTCTATCTGAAG
GCTTGGACCGAAGTGGATAAGTTTTCCCTGGTGCTACGCGAGGCTGACGAGCCGGGCATGGATTTTATGG
GTTTCAAGGTTGTGGATGAGGATGCTCTCCGGCAACTGGAGCGGGATCTGATGGCATATGGCTGTGCCGT
TGAGCAGCTACCCGCAGGTGAACTGAACAGTTGTGGCCGGCGCGTGCGCTTCCAGGCCCCCTCCGGGCAT
CACTTCGAGTTGTATGCAGACAAGGAATATACTGGAAAGTGGGGTTTGAATGACGTCAATCCCGAGGCAT
GGCCGCGCGATCTGAAAGGTATGGCGGCTGTGCGTTTCGACCACGCCCTCATGTATGGCGACGAATTGCC
GGCGACCTATGACCTGTTCACCAAGGTGCTCGGTTTCTATCTGGCCGAACAGGTGCTGGACGAAAATGGC
ACGCGCGTCGCCCAGTTTCTCAGTCTGTCGACCAAGGCCCACGACGTGGCCTTCATTCACCATCCGGAAA
AAGGCCGCCTCCATCATGTGTCCTTCCACCTCGAAACCTGGGAAGACTTGCTTCGCGCCGCCGACCTGAT
CTCCATGACCGACACATCTATCGATATCGGCCCAACCCGCCACGGCCTCACTCACGGCAAGACCATCTAC
TTCTTCGACCCGTCCGGTAACCGCAACGAAGTGTTCTGCGGGGGAGATTACAACTACCCGGACCACAAAC
CGGTGACCTGGACCACCGACCAGCTGGGCAAGGCGATCTTTTACCACGACCGCATTCTCAACGAACGATT
CATGACCGTGCTGACCTGAGCGGCCGCCCTGCAGCGGATCCCTCTAGATGCATGCGACGGGCTTGTCTGC
TCCCGGCATCCGCTTACAGACAAGCTGTGACCGTCTCCGGGAGCTGCATGTGTCAGAGGTTTTCACCGTC
ATCACCGAAACGCGCGAGACGAAAGGGCCTCGTGATACGCCTATTTTTATAGGTTAATGTCATGATAATA
ATGGTTTCTTAGACGTCAGGTGGCACTTTTCGGGGAAATGTGCGCGGAACCCCTATTTGTTTATTTTTCT
AAATACATTCAAATATGTATCCGCTCATGAGACAATAACCCTGATAAATGCTTCAATAATTTGAAAAAGG
AAGAGTATGATTGAACAAGATGGATTGCACGCAGGTTCTCCGGCCGCTTGGGTGGAGAGGCTATTCGGCT
ATGACTGGGCACAACAGACAATCGGCTGCTCTGATGCCGCCGTGTTCCGGCTGTCAGCGCAGGGGCGCCC
GGTTCTTTTTGTCAAGACCGACCTGTCCGGTGCCCTGAATGAACTCCAAGACGAGGCAGCGCGGCTATCG
TGGCTGGCCACGACGGGCGTTCCTTGCGCAGCTGTGCTCGACGTTGTCACTGAAGCGGGAAGGGACTGGC
TGCTATTGGGCGAAGTGCCGGGGCAGGATCTCCTGTCATCTCACCTTGCTCCTGCCGAGAAAGTATCCAT
CATGGCTGATGCAATGCGGCGGCTGCATACGCTTGATCCGGCTACCTGCCCATTCGACCACCAAGCGAAA
CATCGCATCGAGCGAGCACGTACTCGGATGGAAGCCGGTCTTGTCGATCAGGATGATCTGGACGAAGAGC
ATCAGGGGCTCGCGCCAGCCGAACTGTTCGCCAGGCTCAAGGCGCGGATGCCCGACGGCGAGGATCTCGT
CGTGACCCATGGCGATGCCTGCTTGCCGAATATCATGGTGGAAAATGGCCGCTTTTCTGGATTCATCGAC
TGTGGCCGGCTGGGTGTGGCGGACCGCTATCAGGACATAGCGTTGGCTACCCGTGATATTGCTGAAGAGC
TTGGCGGCGAATGGGCTGACCGCTTCCTCGTGCTTTACGGTATCGCCGCTCCCGATTCGCAGCGCATCGC
CTTCTATCGCCTTCTTGACGAGTTCTTCTGATTAATTAAACTAGTGCTTGAATTCCGCAATTAATGTAAG
TTAGCTCACTCATTAGGCACCGGGATCTCGACCGATGCCCTTGAGAGCCTTCAACCCAGTCAGCTCCTTC
CGGTGGGCGCGGGGCATGACTATCGTCGCCGCACTTATGACTGTCTTCTTTATCATGCAACTCGTAGGAC
AGGTGCCGGCAGCGCTCTGGGTCATTTTCGGCGAGGACCGCTTTCGCTGGAGCGCGACGATGATCGGCCT
GTCGCTTGCGGTATTCGGAATCTTGCACGCCCTCGCTCAAGCCTTCGTCACTGGTCCCGCCACCAAACGT
TTCGGCGAGAAGCAGGCCATTATCGCCGGCATGGCGGCCCCACGGGTGCGCATGATCGTGCTCCTGTCGT
TGAGGACCCGGCTAGGCTGGCGGGGTTGCCTTACTGGTTAGCAGAATGAATCACCGATACGCGAGCGAAC
GTGAAGCGACTGCTGCTGCAAAACGTCTGCGACCTGAGCAACAACATGAATGGTCTTCGGTTTCCGTGTT
TCGTAAAGTCTGGAAACGCGGAAGTCAGCGCCCTGCACCATTATGTTCCGGATCTGCATCGCAGGATGCT
GCTGGCTACCCTGTGGAACACCTACATCTGTATTAACGAAGCGCTGGCATTGACCCTGAGTGATTTTTCT
CTGGTCCCGCCGCATCCATACCGCCAGTTGTTTACCCTCACAACGTTCCAGTAACCGGGCATGTTCATCA
TCAGTAACCCGTATCGTGAGCATCCTCTCTCGTTTCATCGGTATCATTACCCCCATGAACAGAAATCCCC
CTTACACGGAGGCATCAGTGACCAAACAGGAAAAAACCGCCCTTAACATGGCCCGCTTTATCAGAAGCCA
GACATTAACGCTTCTGGAGAAACTCAACGAGCTGGACGCGGATGAACAGGCAGACATCTGCCGCGGCATA
CCAGGCCTGAATCGCCCCATCATCCAGCCAGAAAGTGAGGGAGCCACGGTTGATGAGAGCTTTGTTGTAG
GTGGACCAGTTGGTGATTTTGAACTTTTGCTTTGCCACGGAACGGTCTGCGTTGTCGGGAAGATGCGTGA
TCTGATCCTTCAACTCAGCAAAAGTTCGATTTATTCAACAAAGCCGCCGTCCCGTCAAGTCAGCGTAATG
CTCTGCCAGTGTTACAACCAATTAACCAATTCTGATTAGAAAAACTCATCGAGCATCAAATGAAACTGCA
ATTTATTCATATCAGGATTATCAATACCATATTTTTGAAAAAGCCGTTTCTGTAATGAAGGAGAAAACTC
ACCGAGGCAGTTCCATAGGATGGCAAGATCCTGGTATCGGTCTGCGATTCCGACTCGTCCAACATCAATA
CAACCTATTAATTTCCCCTCGTCAAAAATAAGGTTATCAAGTGAGAAATCACCATGAGTGACGACTGAAT
CCGGTGAGAATGGCAAAAGCTAAAAAGGCCGTAATATCCAGCTGAACGGTCTGGTTATAGGTACATTGAG
CAACTGACTGAAATGCCTCAAAATGTTCTTTACGATGCCATTGGGATATATCAACGGTGGTATATCCAGT
GATTTTTTTCTCCATTTTAGCTTCCTTAGCTCCTGAAAATCTCGATAACTCAAAAAATACGCCCGGTAGT
GATCTTATTTCATTATGGTGAAAGTTGGAACCTCTTACGTGCCGATCAACGTCTCATTTTCGCCAAAAGT
TGGCCCAGGGCTTCCCGGTATCAACAGGGACACCAGGATTTATTTATTCTGCGAAGTGATCTTCCGTCAC
AGGTATTTATTCGAAGACGAAAGGGCCTCGTGATACGCCTATTTTTATAGGTTAATGTCATGATAATAAT
GGTTTCTTAGACGTCAGGTGGCACTTTTCGGGGAAATGTGCGCGCCCGCGTTCCTGCTGGCGCTGGGCCT
GTTTCTGGCGCTGGACTTCCCGCTGTTCCGTCAGCAGCTTTTCGCCCACGGCCTTGATGATCGCGGCGGC
CTTGGCCTGCATATCCCGATTCAACGGCCCCAGGGCGTCCAGAACGGGCTTCAGGCGCTCCCGAAGGTCT
CGGGCCGTCTCTTGGGCTTGATCGGCCTTCTTGCGCATCTCACGCGCTCCTGCGGCGGCCTGTAGGGCAG
GCTCATACCCCTGCCGAACCGCTTTTGTCAGCCGGTCGGCCACGGCTTCCGGCGTCTCAACGCGCTTTGA
GATTCCCAGCTTTTCGGCCAATCCCTGCGGTGCATAGGCGCGTGGCTCGACCGCTTGCGGGCTGATGGTG
ACGTGGCCCACTGGTGGCCGCTCCAGGGCCTCGTAGAACGCCTGAATGCGCGTGTGACGTGCCTTGCTGC
CCTCGATGCCCCGTTGCAGCCCTAGATCGGCCACAGCGGCCGCAAACGTGGTCTGGTCGCGGGTCATCTG
CGCTTTGTTGCCGATGAACTCCTTGGCCGACAGCCTGCCGTCCTGCGTCAGCGGCACCACGAACGCGGTC
ATGTGCGGGCTGGTTTCGTCACGGTGGATGCTGGCCGTCACGATGCGATCCGCCCCGTACTTGTCCGCCA
GCCACTTGTGCGCCTTCTCGAAGAACGCCGCCTGCTGTTCTTGGCTGGCCGACTTCCACCATTCCGGGCT
GGCCGTCATGACGTACTCGACCGCCAACACAGCGTCCTTGCGCCGCTTCTCTGGCAGCAACTCGCGCAGT
CGGCCCATCGCTTCATCGGTGCTGCTGGCCGCCCAGTGCTCGTTCTCTGGCGTCCTGCTGGCGTCAGCGT
TGGGCGTCTCGCGCTCGCGGTAGGCGTGCTTGAGACTGGCCGCCACGTTGCCCATTTTCGCCAGCTTCTT
GCATCGCATGATCGCGTATGCCGCCATGCCTGCCCCTCCCTTTTGGTGTCCAACCGGCTCGACGGGGGCA
GCGCAAGGCGGTGCCTCCGGCGGGCCACTCAATGCTTGAGTATACTCACTAGACTTTGCTTCGCAAAGTC
GTGACCGCCTACGGCGGCTGCGGCGCCCTACGGGCTTGCTCTCCGGGCTTCGCCCTGCGCGGTCGCTGCG
CTCCCTTGCCAGCCCGTGGATATGTGGACGATGGCCGCGA
Features (pLannotate 1.2.2; 16 found; start..end, strand, type, name):
      1..772     +  rep_origin     pBBR1 oriV: replication origin of the broad-host-range plasmid pBBR1 from Bordetella bronchiseptica; requires the pBBR1 Rep protein for replication
    773..1435    +  CDS            pBBR1 Rep: replication protein for the broad-host-range plasmid pBBR1 from Bordetella bronchiseptica
   1496..1565    +  CDS            TcR (fragment): tetracycline efflux protein; tet; confers resistance to tetracycline
   1906..1934    +  promoter       tac promoter: strong E. coli promoter; hybrid between the trp and lac UV5 promoters
   1966..2886    +  CDS            xylE: XYLE1_PSEPU - Experimental evidence at protein level: Swiss-Prot protein existence level 1. From Pseudomonas putida (Arthrobacter siderocapsulatus).
   2993..3028    -  CDS            rop (fragment): Rop protein, which maintains plasmids at low copy number; rop
   3123..3226    +  promoter       AmpR promoter: bla
   3227..4018    +  CDS            neo: KKA2_KLEPN - Also known as kan, nptII. Experimental evidence at protein level: Swiss-Prot protein existence level 1. Resistance to kanamycin, neomycin, paromomycin, ribostamycin, butirosin and gentamicin B. From Klebsiella pneumoniae.
   4052..4073    +  protein_bind   CAP binding site: CAP binding activates transcription in the presence of cAMP. E. coli catabolite activator protein
   4088..4379    +  CDS            TcR (fragment): tetracycline efflux protein; tet; confers resistance to tetracycline
   4451..4831    -  CDS            YPB1_ECOLX: Protein predicted: Swiss-Prot protein existence level 4. From Escherichia coli.
   4848..4960    +  CDS            rop (fragment): Rop protein, which maintains plasmids at low copy number; rop
   4959..5075    -  CDS            TRA2_ECOLX (fragment): Protein predicted: Swiss-Prot protein existence level 4. Required for transposition of transposon Tn903. From Escherichia coli.
   5216..5481    -  CDS            KanR (fragment): aminoglycoside phosphotransferase; aph(3')-Ia; confers resistance to kanamycin
   5481..5615    -  CDS            CmR (fragment): chloramphenicol acetyltransferase; cat; confers resistance to chloramphenicol
   5616..5718    -  promoter       cat promoter: promoter of the E. coli cat gene encoding chloramphenicol acetyltransferase
