>Addgene plasmid #27389 | pMo168 | analyzer sequence | sequence record 12921
GACGAAAGGGCCTCGTGATACGCCTATTTTTATAGGTTAATGTCATGATAATAATGGTTTCTTAGACGTC
AGGTGGCACTTTTCGGGGAAATGTGCGCGGAACCCCTATTTGTTTATTTTTCTAAATACATTCAAATATG
TATCCGCTCATGAGACAATAACCCTGATAAATGCTTCAATAATATTGAAAAAGGAAGAGTATGATTGAAC
AAGATGGATTGCACGCAGGTTCTCCGGCCGCTTGGGTGGAGAGGCTATTCGGCTATGACTGGGCACAACA
GACAATCGGCTGCTCTGATGCCGCCGTGTTCCGGCTGTCAGCGCAGGGGCGCCCGGTTCTTTTTGTCAAG
ACCGACCTGTCCGGTGCCCTGAATGAACTCCAAGACGAGGCAGCGCGGCTATCGTGGCTGGCCACGACGG
GCGTTCCTTGCGCAGCTGTGCTCGACGTTGTCACTGAAGCGGGAAGGGACTGGCTGCTATTGGGCGAAGT
GCCGGGGCAGGATCTCCTGTCATCTCACCTTGCTCCTGCCGAGAAAGTATCCATCATGGCTGATGCAATG
CGGCGGCTGCATACGCTTGATCCGGCTACCTGCCCATTCGACCACCAAGCGAAACATCGCATCGAGCGAG
CACGTACTCGGATGGAAGCCGGTCTTGTCGATCAGGATGATCTGGACGAAGAGCATCAGGGGCTCGCGCC
AGCCGAACTGTTCGCCAGGCTCAAGGCGCGGATGCCCGACGGCGAGGATCTCGTCGTGACCCATGGCGAT
GCCTGCTTGCCGAATATCATGGTGGAAAATGGCCGCTTTTCTGGATTCATCGACTGTGGCCGGCTGGGTG
TGGCGGACCGCTATCAGGACATAGCGTTGGCTACCCGTGATATTGCTGAAGAGCTTGGCGGCGAATGGGC
TGACCGCTTCCTCGTGCTTTACGGTATCGCCGCTCCCGATTCGCAGCGCATCGCCTTCTATCGCCTTCTT
GACGAGTTCTTCTGATTAATTAAACTAGTGCTTGAATTCCGCAATTAATGTAAGTTAGCTCACTCATTAG
GCACCGGGATCTCGACCGATGCCCTTGAGAGCCTTCAACCCAGTCAGCTCCTTCCGGTGGGCGCGGGGCA
TGACTATCGTCGCCGCACTTATGACTGTCTTCTTTATCATGCAACTCGTAGGACAGGTGCCGGCAGCGCT
CTGGGTCATTTTCGGCGAGGACCGCTTTCGCTGGAGCGCGACGATGATCGGCCTGTCGCTTGCGGTATTC
GGAATCTTGCACGCCCTCGCTCAAGCCTTCGTCACTGGTCCCGCCACCAAACGTTTCGGCGAGAAGCAGG
CCATTATCGCCGGCATGGCGGCCCCACGGGTGCGCATGATCGTGCTCCTGTCGTTGAGGACCCGGCTAGG
CTGGCGGGGTTGCCTTACTGGTTAGCAGAATGAATCACCGATACGCGAGCGAACGTGAAGCGACTGCTGC
TGCAAAACGTCTGCGACCTGAGCAACAACATGAATGGTCTTCGGTTTCCGTGTTTCGTAAAGTCTGGAAA
CGCGGAAGTCAGCGCCCTGCACCATTATGTTCCGGATCTGCATCGCAGGATGCTGCTGGCTACCCTGTGG
AACACCTACATCTGTATTAACGAAGCGCTGGCATTGACCCTGAGTGATTTTTCTCTGGTCCCGCCGCATC
CATACCGCCAGTTGTTTACCCTCACAACGTTCCAGTAACCGGGCATGTTCATCATCAGTAACCCGTATCG
TGAGCATCCTCTCTCGTTTCATCGGTATCATTACCCCCATGAACAGAAATCCCCCTTACACGGAGGCATC
AGTGACCAAACAGGAAAAAACCGCCCTTAACATGGCCCGCTTTATCAGAAGCCAGACATTAACGCTTCTG
GAGAAACTCAACGAGCTGGACGCGGATGAACAGGCAGACATCTGCCGCGGAGGCCTGAATCGCCCCATCA
TCCAGCCAGAAAGTGAGGGAGCCACGGTTGATGAGAGCTTTGTTGTAGGTGGACCAGTTGGTGATTTTGA
ACTTTTGCTTTGCCACGGAACGGTCTGCGTTGTCGGGAAGATGCGTGATCTGATCCTTCAACTCAGCAAA
AGTTCGATTTATTCAACAAAGCCGCCGTCCCGTCAAGTCAGCGTAATGCTCTGCCAGTGTTACAACCAAT
TAACCAATTCTGATTAGAAAAACTCATCGAGCATCAAATGAAACTGCAATTTATTCATATCAGGATTATC
AATACCATATTTTTGAAAAAGCCGTTTCTGTAATGAAGGAGAAAACTCACCGAGGCAGTTCCATAGGATG
GCAAGATCCTGGTATCGGTCTGCGATTCCGACTCGTCCAACATCAATACAACCTATTAATTTCCCCTCGT
CAAAAATAAGGTTATCAAGCGAGAAATCACCATGAGTGACGACTGAATCCGGTGAGAATGGCAAAAGCTA
AAAAGGCCGTAATATCCAGCTGAACGGTCTGGTTATAGGTACATTGAGCAACTGACTGAAATGCCTCAAA
ATGTTCTTTACGATGCCATTGGGATATATCAACGGTGGTATATCCAGTGATTTTTTTCTCCATTTTAGCT
TCCTTAGCTCCTGAAAATCTCGATAACTCAAAAAATACGCCCGGTAGTGATCTTATTTCATTATGGTGAA
AGTTGGAACCTCTTACGTGCCGATCAACGTCTCATTTTCGCCAAAAGTTGGCCCAGGGCTTCCCGGTATC
AACAGGGACACCAGGATTTATTTATTCTGCGAAGTGATCTTCCGTCACAGGTATTTATTCGAAGACGAAA
GGGCCTCGTGATACGCCTATTTTTATAGGTTAATGTCATGATAATAATGGTTTCTTAGACGTCAGGTGGC
ACTTTTCGGGGAAATGTGCGCGCCCGCGTTCCTGCTGGCGCTGGGCCTGTTTCTGGCGCTGGACTTCCCG
CTGTTCCGTCAGCAGCTTTTCGCCCACGGCCTTGATGATCGCGGCGGCCTTGGCCTGCATATCCCGATTC
AACGGCCCCAGGGCGTCCAGAACGGGCTTCAGGCGCTCCCGAAGGTCTCGGGCCGTCTCTTGGGCTTGAT
CGGCCTTCTTGCGCATCTCACGCGCTCCTGCGGCGGCCTGTAGGGCAGGCTCATACCCCTGCCGAACCGC
TTTTGTCAGCCGGTCGGCCACGGCTTCCGGCGTCTCAACGCGCTTTGAGATTCCCAGCTTTTCGGCCAAT
CCCTGCGGTGCATAGGCGCGTGGCTCGACCGCTTGCGGGCTGATGGTGACGTGGCCCACTGGTGGCCGCT
CCAGGGCCTCGTAGAACGCCTGAATGCGCGTGTGACGTGCCTTGCTGCCCTCGATGCCCCGTTGCAGCCC
TAGATCGGCCACAGCGGCCGCAAACGTGGTCTGGTCGCGGGTCATCTGCGCTTTGTTGCCGATGAACTCC
TTGGCCGACAGCCTGCCGTCCTGCGTCAGCGGCACCACGAACGCGGTCATGTGCGGGCTGGTTTCGTCAC
GGTGGATGCTGGCCGTCACGATGCGATCCGCCCCGTACTTGTCCGCCAGCCACTTGTGCGCCTTCTCGAA
GAACGCCGCCTGCTGTTCTTGGCTGGCCGACTTCCACCATTCCGGGCTGGCCGTCATGACGTACTCGACC
GCCAACACAGCGTCCTTGCGCCGCTTCTCTGGCAGCAACTCGCGCAGTCGGCCCATCGCTTCATCGGTGC
TGCTGGCCGCCCAGTGCTCGTTCTCTGGCGTCCTGCTGGCGTCAGCGTTGGGCGTCTCGCGCTCGCGGTA
GGCGTGCTTGAGACTGGCCGCCACGTTGCCCATTTTCGCCAGCTTCTTGCATCGCATGATCGCGTATGCC
GCCATGCCTGCCCCTCCCTTTTGGTGTCCAACCGGCTCGACGGGGGCAGCGCAAGGCGGTGCCTCCGGCG
GGCCACTCAATGCTTGAGTATACTCACTAGACTTTGCTTCGCAAAGTCGTGACCGCCTACGGCGGCTGCG
GCGCCCTACGGGCTTGCTCTCCGGGCTTCGCCCTGCGCGGTCGCTGCGCTCCCTTGCCAGCCCGTGGATA
TGTGGACGATGGCCGCGAGCGGCCACCGGCTGGCTCGCTTCGCTCGGCCCGTGGACAACCCTGCTGGACA
AGCTGATGGACAGGCTGCGCCTGCCCACGAGCTTGACCACAGGGATTGCCCACCGGCTACCCAGCCTTCG
ACCACATACCCACCGGCTCCAACTGCGCGGCCTGCGGCCTTGCCCCATCAATTTTTTTAATTTTCTCTGG
GGAAAAGCCTCCGGCCTGCGGCCTGCGCGCTTCGCTTGCCGGTTGGACACCAAGTGGAAGGCGGGTCAAG
GCTCGCGCAGCGACCGCGCAGCGGCTTGGCCTTGACGCGCCTGGAACGACCCAAGCCTATGCGAGTGGGG
GCAGTCGAAGGCGAAGCCCGCCCGCCTGCCCCCCGAGCCTCACGGCGGCGAGTGCGGGGGTTCCAAGGGG
GCAGCGCCACCTTGGGCAAGGCCGAAGGCCGCGCAGTCGATCAACAAGCCCCGGAGGGGCCACTTTTTGC
CGGAGGGGGAGCCGCGCCGAAGGCGTGGGGGAACCCCGCAGGGGTGCCCTTCTTTGGGCACCAAAGAACT
AGATATAGGGCGAAATGCGAAAGACTTAAAAATCAACAACTTAAAAAAGGGGGGTACGCAACAGCTCATT
GCGGCACCCCCCGCAATAGCTCATTGCGTAGGTTAAAGAAAATCTGTAATTGACTGCCACTTTTACGCAA
CGCATAATTGTTGTCGCGCTGCCGAAAAGTTGCAGCTGATTGCGCATGGTGCCGCAACCGTGCGGCACCC
TACCGCATGGAGATAAGCATGGCCACGCAGTCCAGAGAAATCGGCATTCAAGCCAAGAACAAGCCCGGTC
ACTGGGTGCAAACGGAACGCAAAGCGCATGAGGCGTGGGCCGGGCTTATTGCGAGGAAACCCACGGCGGC
AATGCTGCTGCATCACCTCGTGGCGCAGATGGGCCACCAGAACGCCGTGGTGGTCAGCCAGAAGACACTT
TCCAAGCTCATCGGACGTTCTTTGCGGACGGTCCAATACGCAGTCAAGGACTTGGTGGCCGAGCGCTGGA
TCTCCGTCGTGAAGCTCAACGGCCCCGGCACCGTGTCGGCCTACGTGGTCAATGACCGCGTGGCGTGGGG
CCAGCCCCGCGACCAGTTGCGCCTGTCGGTGTTCAGTGCCGCCGTGGTGGTTGATCACGACGACCAGGAC
GAATCGCTGTTGGGGCATGGCGACCTGCGCCGCATCCCGACCCTGTATCCGGGCGAGCAGCAACTACCGA
CCGGCCCCGGCGAGGAGCCGCCCAGCCAGCCCGGCATTCCGGGCATGGAACCAGACCTGCCAGCCTTGAC
CGAAACGGAGGAATGGGAACGGCGCGGGCAGCAGCGCCTGCCGATGCCCGATGAGCCGTGTTTTCTGGAC
GATGGCGAGCCGTTGGAGCCGCCGACACGGGTCACGCTGCCGCGCCGGTAGCACTTGGGTTGCGCAGCAA
CCCGTAAGTGCGCTGTTCCAGACTATCGGCTGTAGCCGCCTCGCCGCCCTATACCTTGTCTGCCTCCCCG
CGTTGCGTCGCGGTGCATGGAGCCGGGCCACCTCGACCTGAATGGAAGCCGGCGGCACCTCGCTAACGGA
TTCACCGTTTTTATCAGGCTCTGGGAGGCAGAATAAATGATCATATCGTCAATTATTACCTCCACGGGGA
GAGCCTGAGCAAACTGGCCTCAGGCATTTGAGAAGCACACGGTCACACTGCTTCCGGTAGTCAATAAACC
GGTAAACCAGCAATAGACATAAGCGGCTATTTAACGACCCTGCCCTGAACCGACGACCGGGTCGAATTTG
CTTTCGAATTTCTGCCATTCATCCGCTTATTATCACTTATTCAGGCGTAGCACCAGATATCAGGGCCCCG
CTAGCCAGATCTTCCCGGGAAGCTTGAGCTGTTGACAATTAATCATCGGCTCGTATAATGTGTGGAATAT
CACAGAAGGAGACAGAATACTATGAACAAAGGTGTAATGCGACCGGGCCATGTGCAGCTGCGTGTACTGG
ACATGAGCAAGGCCCTGGAACACTACGTCGAGTTGCTGGGCCTGATCGAGATGGACCGTGACGACCAGGG
CCGTGTCTATCTGAAGGCTTGGACCGAAGTGGATAAGTTTTCCCTGGTGCTACGCGAGGCTGACGAGCCG
GGCATGGATTTTATGGGTTTCAAGGTTGTGGATGAGGATGCTCTCCGGCAACTGGAGCGGGATCTGATGG
CATATGGCTGTGCCGTTGAGCAGCTACCCGCAGGTGAACTGAACAGTTGTGGCCGGCGCGTGCGCTTCCA
GGCCCCCTCCGGGCATCACTTCGAGTTGTATGCAGACAAGGAATATACTGGAAAGTGGGGTTTGAATGAC
GTCAATCCCGAGGCATGGCCGCGCGATCTGAAAGGTATGGCGGCTGTGCGTTTCGACCACGCCCTCATGT
ATGGCGACGAATTGCCGGCGACCTATGACCTGTTCACCAAGGTGCTCGGTTTCTATCTGGCCGAACAGGT
GCTGGACGAAAATGGCACGCGCGTCGCCCAGTTTCTCAGTCTGTCGACCAAGGCCCACGACGTGGCCTTC
ATTCACCATCCGGAAAAAGGCCGCCTCCATCATGTGTCCTTCCACCTCGAAACCTGGGAAGACTTGCTTC
GCGCCGCCGACCTGATCTCCATGACCGACACATCTATCGATATCGGCCCAACCCGCCACGGCCTCACTCA
CGGCAAGACCATCTACTTCTTCGACCCGTCCGGTAACCGCAACGAAGTGTTCTGCGGGGGAGATTACAAC
TACCCGGACCACAAACCGGTGACCTGGACCACCGACCAGCTGGGCAAGGCGATCTTTTACCACGACCGCA
TTCTCAACGAACGATTCATGACCGTGCTGACCTGACCTGAGCGGCCGCCCTGCAGCGGATCCCTCTAGAT
GCATGCGACGGGCTTGTCTGCTCCCGGCATCCGCTTACAGACAAGCTGTGACCGTCTCCGGGAGCTGCAT
GTGTCAGAGGTTTTCACCGTCATCACCGAAACGCGCGA
Features (pLannotate 1.2.2; 16 found; start..end, strand, type, name):
     96..200     +  promoter       AmpR promoter: bla
    201..992     +  CDS            neo: KKA2_KLEPN - Also known as kan, nptII. Experimental evidence at protein level: Swiss-Prot protein existence level 1. Resistance to kanamycin, neomycin, paromomycin, ribostamycin, butirosin and gentamicin B. From Klebsiella pneumoniae.
   1026..1047    +  protein_bind   CAP binding site: CAP binding activates transcription in the presence of cAMP. E. coli catabolite activator protein
   1062..1353    +  CDS            TcR (fragment): tetracycline efflux protein; tet; confers resistance to tetracycline
   1425..1805    -  CDS            YPB1_ECOLX: Protein predicted: Swiss-Prot protein existence level 4. From Escherichia coli.
   1822..1934    +  CDS            rop (fragment): Rop protein, which maintains plasmids at low copy number; rop
   1942..2043    -  CDS            TRA2_ECOLX (fragment): Protein predicted: Swiss-Prot protein existence level 4. Required for transposition of transposon Tn903. From Escherichia coli.
   2184..2449    -  CDS            KanR (fragment): aminoglycoside phosphotransferase; aph(3')-Ia; confers resistance to kanamycin
   2449..2583    -  CDS            CmR (fragment): chloramphenicol acetyltransferase; cat; confers resistance to chloramphenicol
   2584..2686    -  promoter       cat promoter: promoter of the E. coli cat gene encoding chloramphenicol acetyltransferase
   4079..4848    +  rep_origin     pBBR1 oriV: replication origin of the broad-host-range plasmid pBBR1 from Bordetella bronchiseptica; requires the pBBR1 Rep protein for replication
   4849..5511    +  CDS            pBBR1 Rep: replication protein for the broad-host-range plasmid pBBR1 from Bordetella bronchiseptica
   5572..5641    +  CDS            TcR (fragment): tetracycline efflux protein; tet; confers resistance to tetracycline
   5982..6010    +  promoter       tac promoter: strong E. coli promoter; hybrid between the trp and lac UV5 promoters
   6042..6962    +  CDS            xylE: XYLE1_PSEPU - Experimental evidence at protein level: Swiss-Prot protein existence level 1. From Pseudomonas putida (Arthrobacter siderocapsulatus).
   7074..1       -  CDS            rop (fragment) (across the origin): Rop protein, which maintains plasmids at low copy number; rop
