[The description below was written by a language model from this plasmid's Addgene catalogue record and pLannotate feature annotations shown in this document.]
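Description:
pMo168 is a low-copy, broad-host-range replicative plasmid of about 7.1 kb built on the pBBR1 replicon. It was deposited as a vector for gene expression in Burkholderia and comes from work describing an allelic exchange system for genetic manipulation of the select agents Burkholderia pseudomallei and B. mallei. Replication depends on the pBBR1 oriV together with the adjacent pBBR1 Rep gene, a pair originally from Bordetella bronchiseptica that functions in many Gram-negative hosts, so the plasmid can be propagated in E. coli and maintained in Burkholderia. Selection is with kanamycin, conferred by an intact neo (nptII) aminoglycoside phosphotransferase gene annotated downstream of a bla-type (AmpR) promoter.

The other complete functional unit is xylE from Pseudomonas putida, placed shortly downstream of a tac promoter. xylE encodes catechol 2,3-dioxygenase, which is commonly used as a colorimetric reporter because it turns catechol into a yellow product. Here it would allow visual scoring of colonies that carry or have lost the plasmid, although the record does not explicitly state this role. There is no dedicated insert. Instead, the catalogue lists two multiple cloning sites (MCS1 with ApaI, NheI, BglII, SmaI and HindIII; MCS2 with PstI, BamHI, XbaI and SphI) for introducing genes of interest, and it does not state which promoter would drive them.

The remaining annotations are fragments of TcR, rop, Tn903-type KanR, CmR with a cat promoter, and a transposase. These appear to be non-functional remnants of earlier cloning steps. The two feature tables describe the same molecule with different start points. Repository sequencing found a single-base mismatch and a five-nucleotide deletion relative to the depositor's sequence, which the depositor reports do not affect function.
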