Addgene plasmid #27389: pMo168
Depositing lab: Martin Voskuil. Depositing organization: University of Colorado, Denver. Publication: An allelic exchange system for compliant genetic manipulation of the select agents Burkholderia pseudomallei and Burkholderia mallei. Hamad MA, Zajdowicz SL, Holmes RK, Voskuil MI. Gene. 2009 Feb 1. 430(1-2):123-31. 10.1016/j.gene.2008.10.011 PubMed 19010402.
Backbone
  Vector backbone: pBBR1
  Backbone size w/o insert (bp): 7108
  Vector type: Bacterial Expression
Growth in bacteria
  Bacterial resistance: Kanamycin, 50 μg/mL
  Growth temperature: 30°C
  Growth strain: JM109
  Growth instructions: Use JM109 bacterial strain; Grow at 30C
  Copy number: Low Copy
Gene/Insert
  Gene/Insert name: pMo168
  Species: E. coli
  Mutation: A replicative vector for gene expression in Burkholderia
  GenBank ID: EU862244
  Cloning method: Restriction Enzyme; 5′ cloning site MCS1: ApaI, NheI, BglII, SmaI, HindIII (not destroyed); 3′ cloning site MCS2: PstI, BamHI, XbaI, SphI (not destroyed)
  Sequencing primers: 5′ N/A; 3′ N/A
Terms and licenses: Academic/Nonprofit Terms; Industry Terms: Not Available to Industry
Depositor comments: Please note that Addgene's sequencing results identified a single nucleotide mismatch at bp# 5987 and a 5 nucleotide deletion at bp# 6962-6966, when compared to the full plasmid sequence provided by the depositing laboratory. According to the depositing scientist, these differences do not affect the function of the plasmid.
How to cite: pMo168 was a gift from Martin Voskuil (Addgene plasmid # 27389 ; http://n2t.net/addgene:27389 ; RRID:Addgene_27389)
