>Addgene plasmid #27389 | pMo168 | addgene partial sequence | sequence record 36149 | Neo-F 5'-CGTTGGCTACCCGTGATATT-3'
GACCGCTTCCTCGTGCTTTACGGTATCGCCGCTCCCGATTCGCAGCGCATCGCCTTCTATCGCCTTCTTG
ACGAGTTCTTCTGATTAATTAAACTAGTGCTTGAATTCCGCAATTAATGTAAGTTAGCTCACTCATTAGG
CACCGGGATCTCGACCGATGCCCTTGAGAGCCTTCAACCCAGTCAGCTCCTTCCGGTGGGCGCGGGGCAT
GACTATCGTCGCCGCACTTATGACTGTCTTCTTTATCATGCAACTCGTAGGACAGGTGCCGGCAGCGCTC
TGGGTCATTTTCGGCGAGGACCGCTTTCGCTGGAGCGCGACGATGATCGGCCTGTCGCTTGCGGTATTCG
GAATCTTGCACGCCCTCGCTCAAGCCTTCGTCACTGGTCCCGCCACCAAACGTTTCGGCGAGAAGCAGGC
CATTATCGCCGGCATGGCGGCCCCACGGGTGCGCATGATCGTGCTCCTGTCGTTGAGGACCCGGCTAGGC
TGGCGGGGTTGCCTTACTGGTTAGCAGAATGAATCACCGATACGCGAGCGAACGTGAAGCGACTGCTGCT
GCAAAACGTNTGCGACCTGAGCAACAACATGAATGGTCTTCGGTTTCCGTGTTTCGTAAAGTCTGGAAAC
GCGGAAGTCAGCGCCCTGCACCATTATGTTCCGGATCTGCATCGCAGGATGCTGCTGGCTACCCTGTGGA
ACACCTACATCTGTATTAACGAAGCGCTGGCATTGACCCTGAGTGATTTTTCTCTGGTCCCGCCGCATCC
ATACCGCCAGTTGTTTACCCTCACAACGTTCCAGTAACCGGGCATGTTCATCATCAGTAACCCGTATCGT
GAGCATCCTCTCTCGTTTCATCGGTATCATTACCCCCATGAACAGAAATCCCCCTTACACGGAGGCATCA
GTGACCAAACAGGAAAAAACCGCCCTTAACATGGCCCGCTTTATCA
