>Addgene plasmid #27389 | pMo168 | addgene partial sequence | sequence record 37116 | Neo-R 5'-GCCCAGTCATAGCCGAATAG-3'
CTGCGTGCAATCCATCTTGTTCAATCATACTCTTCCTTTTTCAAATTATTGAAGCATTTATCAGGGTTAT
TGTCTCATGAGCGGATACATATTTGAATGTATTTAGAAAAATAAACAAATAGGGGTTCCGCGCACATTTC
CCCGAAAAGTGCCACCTGACGTCTAAGAAACCATTATTATCATGACATTAACCTATAAAAATAGGCGTAT
CACGAGGCCCTTTCGTCTCGCGCGTTTCGGTGATGACGGTGAAAACCTCTGACACATGCAGCTCCCGGAG
ACGGTCACAGCTTGTCTGTAAGCGGATGCCGGGAGCAGACAAGCCCGTCGCATGCATCTAGAGGGATCCG
CTGCAGGGCGGCCGCTCAGGTCAGCACGGTCATGAATCGTTCGTTGAGAATGCGGTCGTGGTAAAAGATC
GCCTTGCCCAGCTGGTCGGTGGTCCAGGTCACCGGTTTGTGGTCCGGGTAGTTGTAATCTCCCCCGCAGA
ACACTTCGTTGCGGTTACCGGACGGGTCGAAGAAGTAGATGGTCTTGCCGTGAGTGAGGCCGTGGCGGGT
TGGGCCGATATCGATAGATGTGTCGGTCATGGAGATCAGGTCGGCGGCGCGAAGCAAGTCTTCCCAGGTT
TCGAGGTGGAAGGACACATGATGGAGGCGGCCTTTTTCCGGATGGTGAATGAAGGCCACGTCGTGGGCCT
TGGTCGACAGACTGAGA
