>Addgene plasmid #27389 | pMo168 | addgene partial sequence | sequence record 37756 | pMo168-F 5'-AGAAGCACACGGTCACACTG-3'
ATAGACATAAGCGGCTATTTAACGACCCTGCCCTGAACCGACGACCGGGTCGAATTTGCTTTCGAATTTC
TGCCATTCATCCGCTTATTATCACTTATTCAGGCGTAGCACCAGATATCAGGGCCCCGCTAGCCAGATCT
TCCCGGGAAGCTTGAGCTGTTGACCATTAATCATCGGCTCGTATAATGTGTGGAATATCACAGAAGGAGA
CAGAATACTATGAACAAAGGTGTAATGCGACCGGGCCATGTGCAGCTGCGTGTACTGGACATGAGCAAGG
CCCTGGAACACTACGTCGAGTTGCTGGGCCTGATCGAGATGGACCGTGACGACCAGGGCCGTGTCTATCT
GAAGGCTTGGACCGAAGTGGATAAGTTTTCCCTGGTGCTACGCGAGGCTGACGAGCCGGGCATGGATTTT
ATGGGTTTCAAGGTTGTGGATGAGGATGCTCTCCGGCAACTGGAGCGGGATCTGATGGCATATGGCTGTG
CCGTTGAGCAGCTACCCGCAGGTGAACTGAACAGTTGTGGCCGGCGCGTGCGCTTCCAGGCCCCCTCCGG
GCATCACTTCGAGTTGTATGCAGACAAGGAATATACTGGAAAGTGGGGTTTGAATGACGTCAATCCCGAG
GCATGGCCGCGCGATCTGAAAGGTATGGCGGCTGTGCGTTTCGACCACGCCCTCATGTATGGCGACGAAT
TGCCGGCGACCTATGACCTGTTCACCAAGGTGCTCGGTTTCTATCTGGCCGAACAGGTGCTGGACGAAAA
TGGCACGCGCGTCGCCCAGTTTCTC
